>Addgene plasmid #56584 | EYFP-Clathrin-19 | depositor partial sequence | sequence record 87473 | insert sequence
GACGTCAGATCCGCTAGCGCTACCGGTCGCCCATATGGTGAGCAAGGGCGAGGAGCTGTTCACCGGGGTG
GTGCCCATCCTGGTCGAGCTGGACGGCGACGTAAACGGCCACAAGTTCAGCGTGTCCGGCGAGGGCGAGG
GCGATGCCACCTACGGCAAGCTGACCCTGAAGTTCATCTGCACCACCGGCAAGCTGCCCGTGCCCTGGCC
CACCCTCGTGACCACCTTCGGCTACGGCCTGCAGTGCTTCGCCCGCTACCCCGACCACATGAAGCAGCAC
GACTTCTTCAAGTCCGCCATGCCCGAAGGCTACGTCCAGGAGCGCACCATCTTCTTCAAGGACGACGGCA
ACTACAAGACCCGCGCCGAGGTGAAGTTCGAGGGCGACACCCTGGTGAACCGCATCGAGCTGAAGGGCAT
CGACTTCAAGGAGGACGGCAACATCCTGGGGCACAAGCTGGAGTACAACTACAACAGCCACAACGTCTAT
ATCATGGCCGACAAGCAGAAGAACGGCATCAAGGTGAACTTCAAGATCCGCCACAACATCGAGGACGGCA
GCGTGCAGCTCGCCGACCACTACCAGCAGAACACCCCCATCGGCGACGGCCCCGTGCTGCTGCCCGACAA
CCACTACCTGAGCTACCAGTCCGCCCTGAGCAAAGACCCCAACGAGAAGCGCGATCACATGGTCCTGCTG
GAGTTCGTGACCGCCGCCGGGATCACTCTCGGCATGGACGAGCTGTACAAGTACTCAGATCTCGAGCTCA
AGCTTCGAATTCTGCAGTCGAGCTCAAGCTTCGAATTCATGGCTGATGACTTTGGCTTCTTCTCGTCGTC
GGAGAGTGGTGCCCCGGAGGCGGCGGAGGAGGACCCGGCGGCCGCCTTCCTGGCCCAGCAGGAGAGCGAG
ATTGCAGGCATAGAGAACGACGAGGGCTTCGGGGCACCTGCCGGCAGCCATGCGGCCCCCGCACAGCCGG
GCCCCACGAGTGGGGCTGGTTCTGAGGACATGGGGACCACAGTCAATGGAGATGTGTTTCAGGAGGCCAA
CGGTCCTGCTGATGGCTACGCAGCCATTGCCCAGGCTGACAGGCTGACCCAGGAGCCTGAGAGCATCCGC
AAGTGGCGAGAGGAGCAGAGGAAACGGCTGCAAGAGCTGGATGCTGCATCTAAGGTCACGGAACAGGAAT
GGCGGGAGAAGGCCAAGAAGGACCTGGAGGAGTGGAACCAGCGCCAGAGTGAACAAGTAGAGAAGAACAA
GATCAACAACCGGGCATCCGAGGAGGCTTTCGTGAAGGAATCCAAGGAGGAGACCCCAGGCACAGAGTGG
GAGAAGGTGGCCCAGCTATGTGACTTCAACCCCAAGAGCAGCAAGCAGTGCAAAGATGTGTCCCGCCTGC
GCTCGGTGCTCATGTCCCTGAAGCAGACGCCACTGTCCCGCTAGGTCGACGGTACCGCGGGCCCGGGATC
CACCGGATCTAGATAACTGATCATAATCAGCCATACCACATTGAG
