>Addgene plasmid #56584 | EYFP-Clathrin-19 | addgene partial sequence | sequence record 124097 | EGFP-C 5'-CATGGTCCTGCTGGAGTTCGTG-3'
GACGAGCTGTACAAGTACTCAGATCTCGAGCTCAAGCTTCGAATTCTGCAGTCGAGCTCAAGCTTCGAAT
TCATGGCTGATGACTTTGGCTTCTTCTCGTCGTCGGAGAGTGGTGCCCCGGAGGCGGCGGAGGAGGACCC
GGCGGCCGCCTTCCTGGCCCAGCAGGAGAGCGAGATTGCAGGCATAGAGAACGACGAGGGCTTCGGGGCA
CCTGCCGGCAGCCATGCGGCCCCCGCACAGCCGGGCCCCACGAGTGGGGCTGGTTCTGAGGACATGGGGA
CCACAGTCAATGGAGATGTGTTTCAGGAGGCCAACGGTCCTGCTGATGGCTACGCAGCCATTGCCCAGGC
TGACAGGCTGACCCAGGAGCCTGAGAGCATCCGCAAGTGGCGAGAGGAGCAGAGGAAACGGCTGCAAGAG
CTGGATGCTGCATCTAAGGTCACGGAACAGGAATGGCGGGAGAAGGCCAAGAAGGACCTGGAGGAGTGGA
ACCAGCGCCAGAGTGAACAAGTAGAGAAGAACAAGATCAACAACCGGGCATCCGAGGAGGCTTTCGTGAA
GGAATCCAAGGAGGAGACCCCAGGCACAGAGTGGGAGAAGGTGGCCCAGCTATGTGACTTCAACCCCAAG
AGCAGCAAGCAGTGCAAAGATGTGTCCCGCCTGCGCTCGGTGCTCATGTCCCTGAAGCAGACGCCACTGT
CCCGCTAGGTCGACGGTACCGCGGGCCCGGGATCCACCGGATCTAGATAACTGATCATAATCAGCCATAC
CACATTTGTAGAGGTTTTACTTGCTTT
