[The description below was written by a language model from this plasmid's Addgene catalogue record.]
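Description:
EYFP-Clathrin-19 is a mammalian expression plasmid built on an EYFP fluorescent-protein backbone of about 4.75 kb (excluding the insert). It encodes a fusion between enhanced yellow fluorescent protein and human clathrin. The insert is linked to the CLTB gene, so the clathrin component is the clathrin light chain B rather than the heavy chain. Expression is driven by the CMV promoter, a strong constitutive promoter in most mammalian cell lines. The listed 3′ sequencing primer anneals in an SV40 polyadenylation signal, which suggests the transcript is terminated by that element. The plasmid is propagated in E. coli as a high-copy vector under kanamycin selection. It also carries a neomycin resistance marker, so stably transfected mammalian cells can be selected with G418.

The construct is intended as a localization marker for clathrin vesicles. When expressed, the tagged light chain should incorporate into clathrin coats and label coated pits and vesicles for live- or fixed-cell fluorescence microscopy. EYFP is recorded with an excitation peak at 513 nm and an emission peak at 527 nm. The record lists EYFP as the tag but does not say which end of clathrin it is fused to. The "19" in the name may refer to a linker length, but the record does not explain it. The cloning method is given as unknown, and no feature table was supplied, so the origin of replication and the exact arrangement of the regulatory elements cannot be confirmed from the available information.
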