Addgene plasmid #56584: EYFP-Clathrin-19
Purpose: Localization: Clathrin Vesicles, Excitation: 513, Emission: 527
Depositing lab: Michael Davidson. Depositing organization: Florida State University, Tallahassee. Publication: Fluorescent protein tracking and detection: fluorescent protein structure and color variants. Rizzo MA, Davidson MW, Piston DW. Cold Spring Harb Protoc. 2009 Dec;2009(12):pdb.top63. doi: 10.1101/pdb.top63. PubMed 20150100.
Backbone
  Vector backbone: EYFP
  Backbone size w/o insert (bp): 4750
  Vector type: Mammalian Expression
  Selectable markers: Neomycin (select with G418)
Growth in bacteria
  Bacterial resistance: Kanamycin, 50 μg/mL
  Growth temperature: 37°C
  Growth strain: DH5alpha
  Copy number: High Copy
Gene/Insert
  Gene/Insert name: Clathrin (alt name: NM_001834.2)
  Species: H. sapiens (human)
  Entrez Gene: CLTB (a.k.a. LCB)
  Promoter: CMV
  Tag / fusion protein: EYFP
  Cloning method: Unknown
  Sequencing primers: 5′ CMV-F; 3′ SV40pA-R
Terms and licenses: Academic/Nonprofit Terms; Industry Terms
Depositor comments: . Excitation = 513; Emission = 527
How to cite: EYFP-Clathrin-19 was a gift from Michael Davidson (Addgene plasmid # 56584 ; http://n2t.net/addgene:56584 ; RRID:Addgene_56584)
